Addgene plasmid #119582: pC0.038
Purpose: Level 0 part. Promoter
Depositing lab: Alistair McCormick. Depositing organization: University of Edinburgh. Publication: CyanoGate: A Modular Cloning Suite for Engineering Cyanobacteria Based on the Plant MoClo Syntax. Vasudevan R, Gale GAR, Schiavon AA, Puzorjov A, Malin J, Gillespie MD, Vavitsas K, Zulkower V, Wang B, Howe CJ, Lea-Smith DJ, McCormick AJ. Plant Physiol. 2019 May;180(1):39-55. doi: 10.1104/pp.18.01401. Epub 2019 Feb 28. PubMed 30819783.
Backbone
  Vector backbone: PICH41295
  Backbone size w/o insert (bp): 2247
  Vector type: Synthetic Biology
Growth in bacteria
  Bacterial resistance: Spectinomycin, 50 μg/mL
  Growth temperature: 37°C
  Growth strain: DH5alpha
  Copy number: High Copy
Gene/Insert
  Gene/Insert name: J23108MH
  Species: Synthetic
  Insert size (bp): 88
  Cloning method: Restriction Enzyme; 5′ cloning site BpiI (destroyed during cloning); 3′ cloning site BpiI (destroyed during cloning)
  Sequencing primers: 5′ ttgagtgagctgataccgct; 3′ GTCTCATGAGCGGATACATATTTGAATG
Terms and licenses: Academic/Nonprofit Terms; Industry Terms: Not Available to Industry
Depositor comments: Please visit https://www.biorxiv.org/content/10.1101/426700v1 for bioRxiv preprint.
How to cite: pC0.038 was a gift from Alistair McCormick (Addgene plasmid # 119582 ; http://n2t.net/addgene:119582 ; RRID:Addgene_119582)
