[The description below was written by a language model from this plasmid's Addgene catalogue record and pLannotate feature annotations shown in this document.]
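Description:
pC0.038 is a Level 0 promoter part from the CyanoGate modular cloning suite, a Golden Gate toolkit that extends the plant MoClo syntax to the engineering of cyanobacteria. It is built in the small PICH41295 Level 0 acceptor backbone (about 2.2 kb; the sequenced plasmid is about 2.3 kb in total) and is classed as a synthetic biology vector. It is maintained in E. coli through a high-copy ColE1/pUC-type origin and selected with spectinomycin via the aadA gene. The annotation places an AmpR (bla) promoter upstream of aadA, along with short integrase and gentamicin acetyltransferase fragments. These are most plausibly non-functional remnants of the integron-derived resistance cassette rather than working genes.

The payload is an 88 bp synthetic insert named J23108MH. The name suggests a derivative of the Anderson constitutive promoter series from the Registry of Standard Biological Parts, although the record does not explain the "MH" suffix. The automated annotation labels a 34 bp stretch here as the closely related J23119 promoter, which probably reflects sequence similarity among members of that family. It also finds a lac operator immediately downstream and a short lacI fragment upstream, but the record does not say whether the operator is intended to confer regulation.

The part was inserted with BpiI, and both sites were destroyed during cloning, as is typical for MoClo Level 0 construction. As a Level 0 module, it carries no coding sequence or terminator of its own. It is a stock promoter element intended to be combined with other standard parts into higher-level transcription units, for tuning gene expression in cyanobacterial hosts.
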