Features (pLannotate 1.2.2; 8 found; start..end, strand, type, name):
    110..214     +  promoter       AmpR promoter: bla
    205..285     -  CDS            int (fragment): INT2_ECOLX - Protein inferred from homology: Swiss-Prot protein existence level 3. Putative integrase believed to be involved in the insertion of antibiotic resistance genes into plasmids and transposons. From Escherichia coli.
    373..429     +  CDS            GmR (fragment): gentamycin acetyltransferase; aacC1; confers resistance to gentamycin
    436..1224    +  CDS            aadA: S3AD_ECOLX - Experimental evidence at protein level: Swiss-Prot protein existence level 1. Mediates bacterial resistance to the antibiotics streptomycin and spectinomycin. From Escherichia coli.
   1398..1986    +  rep_origin     ori: high-copy-number ColE1/pMB1/pBR322/pUC origin of replication
   2169..2218    +  CDS            lacI (fragment): lac repressor; lacI; The lac repressor binds to the lac operator to inhibit transcription in E. coli. This inhibition can be relieved by adding lactose or isopropyl-β-D-thiogalactopyranoside (IPTG).
   2239..2272    +  promoter       J23119 promoter: bacterial promoter (Registry of Standard Biological Parts BBa J23119)
   2275..2291    +  protein_bind   lac operator: The lac repressor binds to the lac operator to inhibit transcription in E. coli. This inhibition can be relieved by adding lactose or isopropyl-β-D-thiogalactopyranoside (IPTG). lac repressor encoded by lacI
>Addgene plasmid #119582 | pC0.038 | addgene full sequence | sequence record 234208 | Addgene NGS Result
GTGGCTCTTCAGTGGACGAAAGGGCCTCGTGATACGCCTATTTTTATAGGTTAATGTCATGATAATAATG
GTTTCTTAGACGTCAGGTGGCACTTTTCGGGGAAATGTGCGCGGAACCCCTATTTGTTTATTTTTCTAAA
TACATTCAAATATGTATCCGCTCATGAGACAATAACCCTGATAAATGCTTCAATAATATTGAAAAAGGAA
GAGTATGCGCTCACGCAACTGGTCCAGAACCTTGACCGAACGCAGCGGTGGTAACGGCGCAGTGGCGGTT
TTCATGGCTTGTTATGACTGTTTTTTTTTGGGGTACAGTCTATGCCTCGGGCATCCAAGCAGCAAGCGCG
TTACGCCGTGGGTCGATGTTTGATGTTATGGAGCAGCAACGATGTTACGCAGCAGGGCAGTCGCCCTAAA
ACAAAGTTAAACATCATGAGGGAAGCGGTGATCGCCGAAGTATCGACTCAACTATCAGAGGTAGTTGGCG
TCATCGAGCGCCATCTCGAACCGACGTTGCTGGCCGTACATTTGTACGGCTCCGCAGTGGATGGCGGCCT
GAAGCCACACAGCGATATTGATTTGCTGGTTACGGTGACCGTAAGGCTTGATGAAACAACGCGGCGAGCT
TTGATCAACGACCTTTTGGAAACTTCGGCTTCCCCTGGAGAGAGCGAGATTCTCCGCGCTGTAGAAGTCA
CCATTGTTGTGCACGACGACATCATTCCGTGGCGTTATCCAGCTAAGCGCGAACTGCAATTTGGAGAATG
GCAGCGCAATGACATTCTTGCAGGTATCTTCGAGCCAGCCACGATCGACATTGATCTGGCTATCTTGCTG
ACAAAAGCAAGAGAACATAGCGTTGCCTTGGTAGGTCCAGCGGCGGAGGAACTCTTTGATCCGGTTCCTG
AACAGGATCTATTTGAGGCGCTAAATGAAACCTTAACGCTATGGAACTCGCCGCCCGACTGGGCTGGCGA
TGAGCGAAATGTAGTGCTTACGTTGTCCCGCATTTGGTACAGCGCAGTAACCGGCAAAATCGCGCCGAAG
GATGTCGCTGCCGACTGGGCAATGGAGCGCCTGCCGGCCCAGTATCAGCCCGTCATACTTGAAGCTAGAC
AGGCTTATCTTGGACAAGAAGAAGATCGCTTGGCCTCGCGCGCAGATCAGTTGGAAGAATTTGTCCATTA
CGTAAAAGGCGAGATCACCAAGGTAGTCGGCAAATAACTGTCAGACCAAGTTTACTCATATATACTTTAG
ATTGATTTAAAACTTCATTTTTAATTTAAAAGGATCTAGGTGAAGATCCTTTTTGATAATCTCATGACCA
AAATCCCTTAACGTGAGTTTTCGTTCCACTGAGCGTCAGACCCCGTAGAAAAGATCAAAGGATCTTCTTG
AGATCCTTTTTTTCTGCGCGTAATCTGCTGCTTGCAAACAAAAAAACCACCGCTACCAGCGGTGGTTTGT
TTGCCGGATCAAGAGCTACCAACTCTTTTTCCGAAGGTAACTGGCTTCAGCAGAGCGCAGATACCAAATA
CTGTTCTTCTAGTGTAGCCGTAGTTAGGCCACCACTTCAAGAACTCTGTAGCACCGCCTACATACCTCGC
TCTGCTAATCCTGTTACCAGTGGCTGCTGCCAGTGGCGATAAGTCGTGTCTTACCGGGTTGGACTCAAGA
CGATAGTTACCGGATAAGGCGCAGCGGTCGGGCTGAACGGGGGGTTCGTGCACACAGCCCAGCTTGGAGC
GAACGACCTACACCGAACTGAGATACCTACAGCGTGAGCTATGAGAAAGCGCCACGCTTCCCGAAGGGAG
AAAGGCGGACAGGTATCCGGTAAGCGGCAGGGTCGGAACAGGAGAGCGCACGAGGGAGCTTCCAGGGGGA
AACGCCTGGTATCTTTATAGTCCTGTCGGGTTTCGCCACCTCTGACTTGAGCGTCGATTTTTGTGATGCT
CGTCAGGGGGGCGGAGCCTATGGAAAAACGCCAGCAACGCGGCCTTTTTACGGTTCCTGGCCTTTTGCTG
GCCTTTTGCTCACATGTTCTTTCCTGCGTTATCCCCTGATTCTGTGGATAACCGTATTACCGCCTTTGAG
TGAGCTGATACCGCTCGCCGCAGCCGAACGACCGAGCGCAGCGAGTCAGTGAGCGAGGAAGCGGAAGAGC
GCCCAATACGCAAACCGCCTCTCCCCGCGCGTTGGCCGATTCATTAATCACTCTGTGGTCTCAGGAGCTG
ACAGCTAGCTCAGTCCTAGGTATAATGCTAGCTATTGTGAGCGGATAACAATTTCACACATACTAGAGAA
AGAGGAGAAATACTAAATGTGAGACCACGAA
