>Addgene plasmid #119582 | pC0.038 | depositor partial sequence | sequence record 226059 | J23108MH
CTGACAGCTAGCTCAGTCCTAGGTATAATGCTAGCTATTGTGAGCGGATAACAATTTCACACATACTAGA
GAAAGAGGAGAAATACTA
